>Addgene plasmid #81937 | pDONR223_H2AFX_WT | addgene full sequence | sequence record 168936 | Addgene NGS Result
AGATCAAAGGATCTTCTTGAGATCCTTTTTTTCTGCGCGTAATCTGCTGCTTGCAAACAAAAAAACCACC
GCTACCAGCGGTGGTTTGTTTGCCGGATCAAGAGCTACCAACTCTTTTTCCGAAGGTAACTGGCTTCAGC
AGAGCGCAGATACCAAATACTGTTCTTCTAGTGTAGCCGTAGTTAGGCCACCACTTCAAGAACTCTGTAG
CACCGCCTACATACCTCGCTCTGCTAATCCTGTTACCAGTGGCTGCTGCCAGTGGCGATAAGTCGTGTCT
TACCGGGTTGGACTCAAGACGATAGTTACCGGATAAGGCGCAGCGGTCGGGCTGAACGGGGGGTTCGTGC
ACACAGCCCAGCTTGGAGCGAACGACCTACACCGAACTGAGATACCTACAGCGTGAGCTATGAGAAAGCG
CCACGCTTCCCGAAGGGAGAAAGGCGGACAGGTATCCGGTAAGCGGCAGGGTCGGAACAGGAGAGCGCAC
GAGGGAGCTTCCAGGGGGAAACGCCTGGTATCTTTATAGTCCTGTCGGGTTTCGCCACCTCTGACTTGAG
CGTCGATTTTTGTGATGCTCGTCAGGGGGGCGGAGCCTATGGAAAAACGCCAGCAACGCGGCCTTTTTAC
GGTTCCTGGCCTTTTGCTGGCCTTTTGCTCACATGTTCTTTCCTGCGTTATCCCCTGATTCTGTGGATAA
CCGTATTACCGCCTTTGAGTGAGCTGATACCGCTCGCCGCAGCCGAACGACCGAGCGCAGCGAGTCAGTG
AGCGAGGAAGCGGAAGAGCGCCCAATACGCAAACCGCCTCTCCCCGCGCGTTGGCCGATTCATTAATGCA
GCTGGCACGACAGGTTTCCCGACTGGAAAGCGGGCAGTGAGCGCAACGCAATTAATACGCGTACCGCTAG
CCAGGAAGAGTTTGTAGAAACGCAAAAAGGCCATCCGTCAGGATGGCCTTCTGCTTAGTTTGATGCCTGG
CAGTTTATGGCGGGCGTCCTGCCCGCCACCCTCCGGGCCGTTGCTTCACAACGTTCAAATCCGCTCCCGG
CGGATTTGTCCTACTCAGGAGAGCGTTCACCGACAAACAACAGATAAAACGAAAGGCCCAGTCTTCCGAC
TGAGCCTTTCGTTTTATTTGATGCCTGGCAGTTCCCTACTCTCGCGTTAACGCTAGCATGGATGTTTTCC
CAGTCACGACGTTGTAAAACGACGGCCAGTCTTAAGCTCGGGCCCCAAATAATGATTTTATTTTGACTGA
TAGTGACCTGTTCGTTGCAACAAATTGATGAGCAATGCTTTTTTATAATGCCAACTTTGTACAAAAAAGT
TGGC
[429 nt withheld, positions 1335-1763]
TACCCAACTTTCTTGTACAAAGTTGGCATTATAAGAAAGCATTGCTTATCAATTTGTTGCAACGAACAGG
TCACTATCAGTCAAAATAAAATCATTATTTGCCATCCAGCTGATATCCCCTATAGTGAGTCGTATTACAT
GGTCATAGCTGTTTCCTGGCAGCTCTGGCCCGTGTCTCAAAATCTCTGATGTTACATTGCACAAGATAAA
AATATATCATCATGCCTCCTCTAGACCAGCCAGGACAGAAATGCCTCGACTTCGCTGCTACCCAAGGTTG
CCGGGTGACGCACACCGTGGAAACGGATGAAGGCACGAACCCAGTGGACATAAGCCTGTTCGGTTCGTAA
GCTGTAATGCAAGTAGCGTATGCGCTCACGCAACTGGTCCAGAACCTTGACCGAACGCAGCGGTGGTAAC
GGCGCAGTGGCGGTTTTCATGGCTTGTTATGACTGTTTTTTTGGGGTACAGTCTATGCCTCGGGCATCCA
AGCAGCAAGCGCGTTACGCCGTGGGTCGATGTTTGATGTTATGGAGCAGCAACGATGTTACGCAGCAGGG
CAGTCGCCCTAAAACAAAGTTAAACATTATGAGGGAAGCGGTGATCGCCGAAGTATCGACTCAACTATCA
GAGGTAGTTGGCGTCATCGAGCGCCATCTCGAACCGACGTTGCTGGCCGTACATTTGTACGGCTCCGCAG
TGGATGGCGGCCTGAAGCCACACAGTGATATTGATTTGCTGGTTACGGTGACCGTAAGGCTTGATGAAAC
AACGCGGCGAGCTTTGATCAACGACCTTTTGGAAACTTCGGCTTCCCCTGGAGAGAGCGAGATTCTCCGC
GCTGTAGAAGTCACCATTGTTGTGCACGACGACATCATTCCGTGGCGTTATCCAGCTAAGCGCGAACTGC
AATTTGGAGAATGGCAGCGCAATGACATTCTTGCAGGTATCTTCGAGCCAGCCACGATCGACATTGATCT
GGCTATCTTGCTGACAAAAGCAAGAGAACATAGCGTTGCCTTGGTAGGTCCAGCGGCGGAGGAACTCTTT
GATCCGGTTCCTGAACAGGATCTATTTGAGGCGCTAAATGAAACCTTAACGCTATGGAACTCGCCGCCCG
ACTGGGCTGGCGATGAGCGAAATGTAGTGCTTACGTTGTCCCGCATTTGGTACAGCGCAGTAACCGGCAA
AATCGCGCCGAAGGATGTCGCTGCCGACTGGGCAATGGAGCGCCTGCCGGCCCAGTATCAGCCCGTCATA
CTTGAAGCTAGACAGGCTTATCTTGGACAAGAAGAAGATCGCTTGGCCTCGCGCGCAGATCAGTTGGAAG
AATTTGTCCACTACGTGAAAGGCGAGATCACCAAGGTAGTCGGCAAATAACCCTCGAGCCACCCATGACC
AAAATCCCTTAACGTGAGTTACGCGTCGTTCCACTGAGCGTCAGACCCCGTAGAAA
Features (pLannotate 1.2.2; 12 found; start..end, strand, type, name):
     17..605     +  rep_origin     ori: high-copy-number ColE1/pMB1/pBR322/pUC origin of replication
    788..880     +  CDS            lacI (fragment): lac repressor; lacI; The lac repressor binds to the lac operator to inhibit transcription in E. coli. This inhibition can be relieved by adding lactose or isopropyl-β-D-thiogalactopyranoside (IPTG).
    935..962     -  terminator     rrnB T2 terminator: transcription terminator T2 from the E. coli rrnB gene
   1094..1137    +  terminator     rrnB T1 terminator: Escherichia coli rrnB; transcription terminator T1 from the E. coli rrnB gene
   1184..1220    -  CDS            lacZα (fragment): LacZα fragment of β-galactosidase; lacZ fragment
   1237..1332    +  protein_bind   attL3: mutant version of attL; recombination site for the Gateway® LR reaction LR Clonase™
   1335..1763    +  CDS            H2AX (sequence withheld): H2AX_HUMAN - Also known as H2AFX From Homo sapiens (Human).
   1765..1864    -  protein_bind   attL2: mutant version of attL; recombination site for the Gateway® LR reaction LR Clonase™
   1882..1900    -  promoter       T7 promoter: promoter for bacteriophage T7 RNA polymerase
   2090..2113    +  promoter       Pc promoter (fragment): intI1 (promoter lies within the coding sequence); class 1 integron promoter
   2289..2345    +  CDS            GmR (fragment): gentamycin acetyltransferase; aacC1; confers resistance to gentamycin
   2352..3143    +  CDS            SmR: aminoglycoside adenylyltransferase (Murphy, 1985); aadA; confers resistance to spectinomycin and streptomycin
