[The description below was written by a language model from this plasmid's Addgene catalogue record and pLannotate feature annotations shown in this document.]
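Description:
pDONR223_H2AFX_WT is a Gateway entry clone built on the Invitrogen pDONR223 backbone and carrying the wild-type human H2AFX open reading frame (reference transcript NM_002105.2), which encodes the histone variant H2AX. It is a small bacterial plasmid of about 3.2 kb, maintained in E. coli at high copy through a ColE1/pUC-type origin. Selection is with spectinomycin, conferred by the aadA aminoglycosyl adenylyltransferase gene (SmR). This gene sits downstream of a fragment of the class 1 integron Pc promoter and a short gentamicin-resistance remnant. The annotation also picks up small lacI and lacZα fragments, which appear to be backbone remnants rather than functional genes. The rrnB T1 and T2 terminators lie upstream of the cloning site, where they typically insulate the insert from read-through transcription.

The H2AX coding sequence is flanked by two attL recombination sites. The automated annotation labels these attL3 and attL2, although a standard pDONR223 entry clone would be expected to carry attL1 upstream. The record lists no promoter for the insert, so the plasmid is not an expression construct. A T7 promoter lies just outside the downstream attL site in the antisense orientation, and M13 primer sites allow sequence verification. The ORF is in the "open" configuration, with no stop codon directly after the insert, so an LR Clonase reaction into a suitable destination vector can produce C-terminal fusions to tags or reporters. The clone belongs to the Target Accelerator Plasmid Collection. There it serves as the wild-type reference allele for transfer into expression vectors in studies comparing normal genes with cancer-associated variants.
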