Addgene plasmid #81937: pDONR223_H2AFX_WT
Purpose: Gateway Donor vector containing H2AFX, part of the Target Accelerator Plasmid Collection.
Depositing lab: Jesse Boehm & William Hahn & David Root. Depositing organization: Broad Institute. Publication: Systematic Functional Interrogation of Rare Cancer Variants Identifies Oncogenic Alleles. Kim E, Ilic N, Shrestha Y, Zou L, Kamburov A, Zhu C, Yang X, Lubonja R, Tran N, Nguyen C, Lawrence MS, Piccioni F, Bagul M, Doench JG, Chouinard CR, Wu X, Hogstrom L, Natoli T, Tamayo P, Horn H, Corsello SM, Lage K, Root DE, Subramanian A, Golub TR, Getz G, Boehm JS, Hahn WC. Cancer Discov. 2016 Jul;6(7):714-26. doi: 10.1158/2159-8290.CD-16-0160. Epub 2016 May 4. PubMed 27147599.
Backbone
  Vector backbone: pDONR223
  Backbone manufacturer: Invitrogen
  Backbone size w/o insert (bp): 2790
  Vector type: Gateway Entry vector
Growth in bacteria
  Bacterial resistance: Spectinomycin, 50 μg/mL
  Growth temperature: 37°C
  Growth strain: DH5alpha
  Copy number: High Copy
Gene/Insert
  Gene/Insert name: H2AFX (alt name: NM_002105.2)
  Species: H. sapiens (human)
  Mutation: WT
  Entrez Gene: H2AX (a.k.a. H2A.X, H2A/X, H2AFX)
  Promoter: None
  Cloning method: Gateway Cloning
  Sequencing primers: 5′ M13pUC-fwd; 3′ M13-Rev
Terms and licenses: Academic/Nonprofit Terms; Industry Terms: Not Available to Industry
Depositor comments: Open state: NO stop codon immediately follows insert
How to cite: pDONR223_H2AFX_WT was a gift from Jesse Boehm & William Hahn & David Root (Addgene plasmid # 81937 ; http://n2t.net/addgene:81937 ; RRID:Addgene_81937)
