>Addgene plasmid #81937 | pDONR223_H2AFX_WT | depositor partial sequence | sequence record 155256 | Insert sequence
[429 nt withheld, positions 1-429]
